>Addgene plasmid #155503 | DDX11-1 | addgene full sequence | sequence record 376726 | Addgene NGS Result
TTTTGCAAAAAGCTTTGCAAAGATGGATAAAGTTTTAAACAGAGAGGAATCTTTGCAGCTAATGGACCTT
CTAGGTCTTGAAAGGAGTGGGAATTGGCTCCGGTGCCCGTCAGTGGGCAGAGCGCACATCGCCCACAGTC
CCCGAGAAGTTGGGGGGAGGGGTCGGCAATTGAACCGGTGCCTAGAGAAGGTGGCGCGGGGTAAACTGGG
AAAGTGATGTCGTGTACTGGCTCCGCCTTTTTCCCGAGGGTGGGGGAGAACCGTATATAAGTGCAGTAGT
CGCCGTGAACGTTCTTTTTCGCAACGGGTTTGCCGCCAGAACACAGGTAAGTGCCGTGTGTGGTTCCCGC
GGGCCTGGCCTCTTTACGGGTTATGGCCCTTGCGTGCCTTGAATTACTTCCACCTGGCTGCAGTACGTGA
TTCTTGATCCCGAGCTTCGGGTTGGAAGTGGGTGGGAGAGTTCGAGGCCTTGCGCTTAAGGAGCCCCTTC
GCCTCGTGCTTGAGTTGAGGCCTGGCCTGGGCGCTGGGGCCGCCGCGTGCGAATCTGGTGGCACCTTCGC
GCCTGTCTCGCTGCTTTCGATAAGTCTCTAGCCATTTAAAATTTTTGATGACCTGCTGCGACGCTTTTTT
TCTGGCAAGATAGTCTTGTAAATGCGGGCCAAGATCTGCACACTGGTATTTCGGTTTTTGGGGCCGCGGG
CGGCGACGGGGCCCGTGCGTCCCAGCGCACATGTTCGGCGAGGCGGGGCCTGCGAGCGCGGCCACCGAGA
ATCGGACGGGGGTAGTCTCAAGCTGGCCGGCCTGCTCTGGTGCCTGGCCTCGCGCCGCCGTGTATCGCCC
CGCCCTGGGCGGCAAGGCTGGCCCGGTCGGCACCAGTTGCGTGAGCGGAAAGATGGCCGCTTCCCGGCCC
TGCTGCAGGGAGCTCAAAATGGAGGACGCGGCGCTCGGGAGAGCGGGCGGGTGAGTCACCCACACAAAGG
AAAAGGGCCTTTCCGTCCTCAGCCGTCGCTTCATGTGACTCCACGGAGTACCGGGCGCCGTCCAGGCACC
TCGATTAGTTCTCGAGCTTTTGGAGTACGTCGTCTTTAGGTTGGGGGGAGGGGTTTTATGCGATGGAGTT
TCCCCACACTGAGTGGGTGGAGACTGAAGTTAGGCCAGCTTGGCACTTGATGTAATTCTCCTTGGAATTT
GCCCTTTTTGAGTTTGGATCTTGGTTCATTCTCAAGCCTCAGACAGTGGTTCAAAGTTTTTTTCTTCCAT
TTCAGGTGTCGTGAGGAATTAGCTTGGTACTAATACGACTCACTATAGGGAGACCCAAGCTGGCTAGGTA
AGCTTGGTACCGAGCTCGGATCCACTAGTCCAGTGTGGTGGAATTCTGCAGATATCAACAAGTTTGTACA
AAAAAGTTGGCACCATGGCTAATGAAACACAGAAGGTTGGTGCCATCCATTTTCCTTTTCCCTTCACACC
CTATTCCATCCAGGAAGACTTCATGGCAGAGCTGTACCGGGTTTTGGAGGCTGGCAAGATTGGGATATTT
GAGAGTCCAACTGGCACTGGGAAGTCCTTAAGTCTTATTTGTGGGGCCCTCTCTTGGCTCCGTGACTTTG
AACAGAAGAAGCGTGAAGAAGAGGCACGACTCCTTGAAACTGGAACTGGCCCCTTACATGATGAGAAAGA
TGAATCCCTGTGTCTGTCTTCTTCCTGCGAAGGGGCTGCAGGCACCCCGAGGCCTGCTGGAGAACCGGCC
TGGGTTACTCAGTTTGTGCAGAAGAAAGAAGAGAGGGACCTGGTGGACCGACTAAAGGCGGAGCAGGCCA
GGAGGAAGCAGCGAGAAGAACGCCTGCAGCAGCTGCAGCACAGGGTGCAGCTCAAGTATGCAGCCAAGCG
CCTGAGGCAGGAAGAAGAAGAAAGAGAGAATCTCCTCCGCCTCAGCAGGGAGATGCTAGAGACAGGCCCG
GAGGCTGAGCGGCTGGAGCAGCTGGAGTCTGGGGAGGAGGAGCTGGTCCTCGCCGAATACGAGAGTGATG
AGGAGAAAAAGGTGGCGAGCAGAGTGGATGAGGATGAGGATGACCTGGAGGAAGAACACATAACTAAGAT
TTATTACTGTAGTCGGACACACTCCCAGCTGGCCCAGTTTGTGCATGAGGTGAAGAAGAGCCCCTTTGGC
AAGGATGTTCGGCTGGTCTCCCTTGGCTCCCGGCAGAACCTTTGTGTAAATGAAGACGTGAAAAGCCTAG
GTTCTGTGCAGCTTATCAACGACCGCTGTGTGGACATGCAGAGAAGCAGGCACGAGAAGAAGAAAGGAGC
TGAGGAGGAGAAGCCAAAGAGGAGGAGGCAGGAGAAGCAGGCAGCCTGCCCCTTCTACAACCACGAGCAG
ATGGGCCTTCTCCGGGATGAGGCCCTGGCAGAGGTGAAGGACATGGAGCAGCTGCTGGCCCTTGGGAAGG
AGGCCCGGGCCTGTCCCTATTACGGGAGCCGCCTTGCCATCCCTGCAGCCCAGCTGGTGGTGCTGCCCTA
TCAGATGCTGCTGCATGCGGCCACTCGGCAGGCCGCGGGCATCCGGCTGCAGGACCAGGTGGTGATCATC
GACGAGGCGCACAACCTGATCGACACCATCACGGGCATGCACAGCGTGGAGGTCAGCGGCTCCCAGCTCT
GCCAGGCCCATTCCCAGCTGCTGCAGTACGTGGAGCGATACGGGAAGCGTTTGAAGGCCAAGAACCTGAT
GTACCTGAAGCAGATCCTGTATTTGCTGGAGAAATTCGTGGCTGTGCTAGGGGGGAACATTAAGCAAAAT
CCCAATACACAGAGTCTGTCACAGACAGGGACGGAGCTGAAGACCATCAACGACTTTCTCTTCCAGAGCC
AGATCGACAACATCAACCTGTTCAAGGTGCAGCGATACTGTGAGAAGAGCATGATCAGCAGAAAGCTCTT
TGGCTTCACTGAACGGTACGGAGCAGTGTTCTCATCCCGGGAGCAGCCCAAACTGGCTGGGTTTCAGCAA
TTCCTGCAGAGCCTGCAGCCCAGGACGACTGAAGCACTTGCAGCCCCTGCAGACGAGAGTCAGGCCAGCG
TCCCGCAACCAGCTTCCCCACTGATGCACATCGAAGGCTTCCTGGCAGCTCTCACTACGGCCAACCAGGA
CGGCAGGGTCATCCTGAGCCGCCAAGGCAGTCTCAGTCAGAGCACCCTGAAGTTTTTGCTCCTGAATCCA
GCTGTGCACTTTGCCCAAGTGGTGAAGGAATGCCGGGCAGTGGTCATTGCCGGGGGGACCATGCAGCCGG
TGTCTGACTTCCGGCAGCAGCTGCTGGCCTGTGCCGGGGTGGAAGCTGAGCGCGTGGTGGAGTTTTCCTG
TGGTCACGTGATCCCTCCAGACAACATCCTGCCCCTTGTCATCTGCATCGGGGTCTCCAACCAGCCGCTA
GAATTCACGTTCCAGAAAAGAGACCTGCCTCAGATGATGGACGAGGTGGGTCGCATCCTCTGTAACCTGT
GCAGTGTGGTTTCTGGAGGGGTGGTCTGTTTCTTCCCCTCCTACGAGTACCTGCGCCAGGTCCATGCCCA
CTGGGAGAAGGGTGGCCTGCTGGGCCATCTGGCTGCCAGGAAGAAGATATTCCAGGAACCTAAGAGCGCA
CACCAGGTAGAGCAGGTGCTGCTGGCGTATTCCAGGTGCATCCAGGCCTGTGGCCAGGAGAGAGGCCCCG
TGACAGGGGCCCTGCTCCTCTCTGTGGTTGGAGGAAAGATGAGTGAAGGGATCAACTTCTCTGACAACCT
AGGCCGGTGTGTGGTGATGGTGGGCATGCCCTTCCCCAACATCAGGTCTGCAGAGCTGCAGGAGAAGATG
GCCTACTTGGATCAAACCCTCCCCAGAGCCCCCGGCCAGGCACCCCCAGGGAAGGCTCTGGTGGAGAACC
TGTGCATGAAGGCCGTCAACCAGTCCATAGGCAGGGCCATCAGGCACCAGAAGGATTTTGCCAGCATAGT
GCTCCTGGACCAGCGATACGCCCGGCCCCCTGTCCTGGCCAAGCTGCCGGCCTGGATCCGAGCCCGCGTG
GAGGTCAAAGCTACCTTTGGCCCCGCCATTGCTGCTGTGCAGAAGTTTCACCGGGAGAAGTCGGCCTCTT
CCTTGCCAACTTTCTTGTACAAAGTGGTTGATATCCAGCACAGTGGCGGCCGCTCGAGTCTAGAGGGCCC
GCGGTTCGAAACCAGCGGAGGCGGCGGAAGCGGGGGAGGAGGCAGCGGCGGAGGCGGCAGCGGGGGCGGC
GGAAGCGCTACCGGTAAGCCTATCCCTAACCCTCTCCTCGGTCTCGATTCTACGCGTACCGGTATGGCTT
CTAACTTTACTCAGTTCGTTCTCGTCGACAATGGCGGAACTGGCGACGTGACTGTCGCCCCAAGCAACTT
CGCTAACGGGGTCGCTGAATGGATCAGCTCTAACTCGCGATCACAGGCTTACAAAGTAACCTGTAGCGTT
CGTCAGAGCTCTGCGCAGAATCGCAAATACACCATCAAAGTCGAGGTGCCTAAAGTGGCAACCCAGACTG
TTGGTGGTGAAGAGCTTCCTGTAGCCGGATGGAGATCTTACTTAAATATGGAACTAACCATTCCAATTTT
CGCCACGAATTCCGACTGCGAGCTTATTGTTAAGGCAATGCAAGGTCTCCTAAAAGATGGAAACCCGATT
CCCTCGGCCATCGCGGCCAACTCCGGCATCTACGGAGGTGGAGGTGGATCTCGTACGGGTTAGTAATGAG
TTTAAACCCGCTGATCAGCCTCGACTGTGCCTTCTAGTTGCCAGCCATCTGTTGTTTGCCCCTCCCCCGT
GCCTTCCTTGACCCTGGAAGGTGCCACTCCCACTGTCCTTTCCTAATAAAATGAGGAAATTGCATCGCAT
TGTCTGAGTAGGTGTCATTCTATTCTGGGGGGTGGGGTGGGGCAGGACAGCAAGGGGGAGGATTGGGAAG
ACAATAGCAGGCATGCTGGGGATGCGGTGGGCTCTATGGCTTCTGAGGCGGAAAGAACCAGCTGGGGCTC
TAGGGGGTATCCCC
[124 nt withheld, positions 5055-5178]
C
[91 nt withheld, positions 5180-5270]
AGGGTGATGGTTCACGTACCTAGAAGTTCCTATTCCGAAGTTCCTATTCTCTAGAAAGTATAGGAACTTC
CTTGGCCAAAAAGCCTGAACTCACCGCGACGTCTGTCGAGAAGTTTCTGATCGAAAAGTTCGACAGCGTC
TCCGACCTGATGCAGCTCTCGGAGGGCGAAGAATCTCGTGCTTTCAGCTTCGATGTAGGAGGGCGTGGAT
ATGTCCTGCGGGTAAATAGCTGCGCCGATGGTTTCTACAAAGATCGTTATGTTTATCGGCACTTTGCATC
GGCCGCGCTCCCGATTCCGGAAGTGCTTGACATTGGGGAATTCAGCGAGAGCCTGACCTATTGCATCTCC
CGCCGTGCACAGGGTGTCACGTTGCAAGACCTGCCTGAAACCGAACTGCCCGCTGTTCTGCAGCCGGTCG
CGGAGGCCATGGATGCGATCGCTGCGGCCGATCTTAGCCAGACGAGCGGGTTCGGCCCATTCGGACCGCA
AGGAATCGGTCAATACACTACATGGCGTGATTTCATATGCGCGATTGCTGATCCCCATGTGTATCACTGG
CAAACTGTGATGGACGACACCGTCAGTGCGTCCGTCGCGCAGGCTCTCGATGAGCTGATGCTTTGGGCCG
AGGACTGCCCCGAAGTCCGGCACCTCGTGCACGCGGATTTCGGCTCCAACAATGTCCTGACGGACAATGG
CCGCATAACAGCGGTCATTGACTGGAGCGAGGCGATGTTCGGGGATTCCCAATACGAGGTCGCCAACATC
TTCTTCTGGAGGCCGTGGTTGGCTTGTATGGAGCAGCAGACGCGCTACTTCGAGCGGAGGCATCCGGAGC
TTGCAGGATCGCCGCGGCTCCGGGCGTATATGCTCCGCATTGGTCTTGACCAACTCTATCAGAGCTTGGT
TGACGGCAATTTCGATGATGCAGCTTGGGCGCAGGGTCGATGCGACGCAATCGTCCGATCCGGAGCCGGG
ACTGTCGGGCGTACACAAATCGCCCGCAGAAGCGCGGCCGTCTGGACCGATGGCTGTGTAGAAGTACTCG
CCGATAGTGGAAACCGACGCCCCAGCACTCGTCCGAGGGCAAAGGAATAGCACGTACTACGAGATTTCGA
TTCCACCGCCGCCTTCTATGAAAGGTTGGGCTTCGGAATCGTTTTCCGGGACGCCGGCTGGATGATCCTC
CAGCGCGGGGATCTCATGCTGGAGTTCTTCGCCCACCCCAACTTGTTTATTGCAGCTTATAATGGTTACA
AATAAAGCAATAGCATCACAAATTTCACAAATAAAGCATTTTTTTCACTGCATTCTAGTTGTGGTTTGTC
CAAACTCATCAATGTATCTTATCATGTCTGTATACCGTCGACCTCTAGCTAGAGCTTGGCGTAATCATGG
TCATAGCTGTTTCCTGTGTGAAATTGTTATCCGCTCACAATTCCACACAACATACGAGCCGGAAGCATAA
AGTGTAAAGCCTGGGGTGCCTAATGAGTGAGCTAACTCACATTAATTGCGTTGCGCTCACTGCCCGCTTT
CCAGTCGGGAAACCTGTCGTGCCAGCTGCATTAATGAATCGGCCAACGCGCGGGGAGAGGCGGTTTGCGT
ATTGGGCGCTCTTCCGCTTCCTCGCTCACTGACTCGCTGCGCTCGGTCGTTCGGCTGCGGCGAGCGGTAT
CAGCTCACTCAAAGGCGGTAATACGGTTATCCACAGAATCAGGGGATAACGCAGGAAAGAACATGTGAGC
AAAAGGCCAGCAAAAGGCCAGGAACCGTAAAAAGGCCGCGTTGCTGGCGTTTTTCCATAGGCTCCGCCCC
CCTGACGAGCATCACAAAAATCGACGCTCAAGTCAGAGGTGGCGAAACCCGACAGGACTATAAAGATACC
AGGCGTTTCCCCCTGGAAGCTCCCTCGTGCGCTCTCCTGTTCCGACCCTGCCGCTTACCGGATACCTGTC
CGCCTTTCTCCCTTCGGGAAGCGTGGCGCTTTCTCATAGCTCACGCTGTAGGTATCTCAGTTCGGTGTAG
GTCGTTCGCTCCAAGCTGGGCTGTGTGCACGAACCCCCCGTTCAGCCCGACCGCTGCGCCTTATCCGGTA
ACTATCGTCTTGAGTCCAACCCGGTAAGACACGACTTATCGCCACTGGCAGCAGCCACTGGTAACAGGAT
TAGCAGAGCGAGGTATGTAGGCGGTGCTACAGAGTTCTTGAAGTGGTGGCCTAACTACGGCTACACTAGA
AGAACAGTATTTGGTATCTGCGCTCTGCTGAAGCCAGTTACCTTCGGAAAAAGAGTTGGTAGCTCTTGAT
CCGGCAAACAAACCACCGCTGGTAGCGGTGGTTTTTTTGTTTGCAAGCAGCAGATTACGCGCAGAAAAAA
AGGATCTCAAGAAGATCCTTTGATCTTTTCTACGGGGTCTGACGCTCAGTGGAACGAAAACTCACGTTAA
GGGATTTTGGTCATGAGATTATCAAAAAGGATCTTCACCTAGATCCTTTTAAATTAAAAATGAAGTTTTA
AATCAATCTAAAGTATATATGAGTAAACTTGGTCTGACAGTTACCAATGCTTAATCAGTGAGGCACCTAT
CTCAGCGATCTGTCTATTTCGTTCATCCATAGTTGCCTGACTCCCCGTCGTGTAGATAACTACGATACGG
GAGGGCTTACCATCTGGCCCCAGTGCTGCAATGATACCGCGAGACCCACGCTCACCGGCTCCAGATTTAT
CAGCAATAAACCAGCCAGCCGGAAGGGCCGAGCGCAGAAGTGGTCCTGCAACTTTATCCGCCTCCATCCA
GTCTATTAATTGTTGCCGGGAAGCTAGAGTAAGTAGTTCGCCAGTTAATAGTTTGCGCAACGTTGTTGCC
ATTGCTACAGGCATCGTGGTGTCACGCTCGTCGTTTGGTATGGCTTCATTCAGCTCCGGTTCCCAACGAT
CAAGGCGAGTTACATGATCCCCCATGTTGTGCAAAAAAGCGGTTAGCTCCTTCGGTCCTCCGATCGTTGT
CAGAAGTAAGTTGGCCGCAGTGTTATCACTCATGGTTATGGCAGCACTGCATAATTCTCTTACTGTCATG
CCATCCGTAAGATGCTTTTCTGTGACTGGTGAGTACTCAACCAAGTCATTCTGAGAATAGTGTATGCGGC
GACCGAGTTGCTCTTGCCCGGCGTCAATACGGGATAATACCGCGCCACATAGCAGAACTTTAAAAGTGCT
CATCATTGGAAAACGTTCTTCGGGGCGAAAACTCTCAAGGATCTTACCGCTGTTGAGATCCAGTTCGATG
TAACCCACTCGTGCACCCAACTGATCTTCAGCATCTTTTACTTTCACCAGCGTTTCTGGGTGAGCAAAAA
CAGGAAGGCAAAATGCCGCAAAAAAGGGAATAAGGGCGACACGGAAATGTTGAATACTCATACTCTTCCT
TTTTCAATATTATTGAAGCATTTATCAGGGTTATTGTCTCATGAGCGGATACATATTTGAATGTATTTAG
AAAAATAAACAAATAGGGGTTCCGCGCACATTTCCCCGAAAAGTGCCACCTGACGTCGACGGATCGGGAG
ATCTCCCGATCCCCTATGGTGCACTCTCAGTACAATCTGCTCTGATGCCGCATAGTTAAGCCAGTATCTG
CTCCCTGCTTGTGTGTTGGAGGTCGCTGAGTAGTGCGCGAGCAAAATTTAAGCTACAACAAGGCAAGGCT
TGACCGACAATTGCATGAAGAATCTGCTTAGGGTTAGGCGTTTTGCGCTGCTTCGCGATGTACGGGCCAG
ATATACGCGTTGACATTGATTATTGACTAGGC
Features (pLannotate 1.2.2; 24 found; start..end, strand, type, name):
     23..89      +  CDS            small t antigen (fragment): SV40 (simian virus 40) small t antigen
     96..1274    +  promoter       EF-1α promoter: strong constitutive promoter for human elongation factor EF-1α
   1291..1309    +  promoter       T7 promoter: promoter for bacteriophage T7 RNA polymerase
   1389..1406    +  protein_bind   attB1 (fragment): mutant version of attB; core recombination site for the Gateway® BP reaction BP Clonase™
   1415..4132    +  CDS            DDX11L8: D11L8_HUMAN - Experimental evidence at protein level: Swiss-Prot protein existence level 1. Putative DNA helicase. From Homo sapiens (Human).
   4140..4157    -  protein_bind   attB2 (fragment): mutant version of attB; core recombination site for the Gateway® BP reaction BP Clonase™
   4283..4324    +  CDS            V5 tag: epitope tag from simian virus 5
   4337..4723    +  CDS            MS2: bacteriophage MS2 coat protein binds to a specific stem-loop structure in the viral RNA (Peabody, 1993)
   4785..5009    +  polyA_signal   bGH poly(A) signal: bovine growth hormone polyadenylation signal
   5013..5034    +  promoter       SV40 promoter (fragment): SV40 enhancer and early promoter
   5055..5288    +  rep_origin     f1 ori (fragment) (sequence partly withheld): f1 bacteriophage origin of replication; arrow indicates direction of (+) strand synthesis
   5293..5340    +  protein_bind   FRT: FLP-mediated recombination occurs in the 8-bp core sequence TCTAGAAA (Turan and Bode, 2011). FLP recombinase from the Saccharomyces cerevisiae 2μ plasmid
   5348..6370    +  CDS            HygR: aminoglycoside phosphotransferase from E. coli; aph(4)-Ia; confers resistance to hygromycin
   6380..6505    +  CDS            ble (fragment): BLE_KLEPN - Experimental evidence at protein level: Swiss-Prot protein existence level 1. Binding protein with a strong affinity to the bleomycin family of antibiotics. Binds to CL990; an antimitotic-antibiotic compound. From Klebsiella pneumoniae.
   6500..6621    +  polyA_signal   SV40 poly(A) signal: SV40 polyadenylation signal
   6694..6710    -  protein_bind   lac operator: The lac repressor binds to the lac operator to inhibit transcription in E. coli. This inhibition can be relieved by adding lactose or isopropyl-β-D-thiogalactopyranoside (IPTG). lac repressor encoded by lacI
   6718..6748    -  promoter       lac promoter: promoter for the E. coli lac operon
   6763..6784    -  protein_bind   CAP binding site: CAP binding activates transcription in the presence of cAMP. E. coli catabolite activator protein
   6797..6889    -  CDS            lacI (fragment): lac repressor; lacI; The lac repressor binds to the lac operator to inhibit transcription in E. coli. This inhibition can be relieved by adding lactose or isopropyl-β-D-thiogalactopyranoside (IPTG).
   7072..7660    -  rep_origin     ori: high-copy-number ColE1/pMB1/pBR322/pUC origin of replication
   7831..8691    -  CDS            AmpR: β-lactamase; bla; confers resistance to ampicillin, carbenicillin, and related antibiotics
   8692..8796    -  promoter       AmpR promoter: bla
   8855..8907    -  misc_feature   bom (fragment): basis of mobility region from pBR322
   9062..9080    +  enhancer       CMV enhancer (fragment): human cytomegalovirus immediate early enhancer
