[The description below was written by a language model from this plasmid's Addgene catalogue record and pLannotate feature annotations shown in this document.]
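Description:
DDX11-1 is a mammalian expression plasmid built by Gateway recombination of a human DDX11 open reading frame into the destination vector E2.pEF5-DEST-FL-V5-MCP. It was made for a large-scale tethered-function screen of RNA-binding proteins. The plasmid is maintained in E. coli at high copy through a ColE1/pUC-type origin and selected with ampicillin via the β-lactamase gene. A partial f1 origin and remnants of lac regulatory sequence are also annotated in the backbone.

The expression cassette is driven by the strong constitutive human EF-1α promoter, followed by a T7 promoter. Next comes the DDX11 coding sequence of about 2.7 kb, flanked by attB1 and attB2 remnants left by Gateway cloning. The automated annotation labels this ORF as the closely related paralogue DDX11L8, a putative DNA helicase, whereas the catalogue entry identifies it as unmutated DDX11. Downstream of the insert, the backbone supplies a C-terminal V5 epitope tag and the bacteriophage MS2 coat protein (MCP), and the transcript ends at a bGH polyadenylation signal. MCP binds specific MS2 RNA stem-loops, so the fusion protein can be recruited artificially to a reporter mRNA carrying those hairpins. This allows the effect of DDX11 on mRNA stability or translation to be measured independently of its natural RNA targets, while V5 permits detection of the fusion.

An FRT site also lies directly upstream of a hygromycin resistance gene with an SV40 poly(A) signal and no complete promoter annotated before it. This layout is typical of Flp-mediated integration into a genomic FRT landing site, although the record does not state that the plasmid was used this way.
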