Addgene plasmid #155503: DDX11-1
Purpose: For use in RBP tethering screen
Depositing lab: Eugene Yeo. Depositing organization: University of California, San Diego (UCSD). Publication: Large-scale tethered function assays identify factors that regulate mRNA stability and translation. Luo EC, Nathanson JL, Tan FE, Schwartz JL, Schmok JC, Shankar A, Markmiller S, Yee BA, Sathe S, Pratt GA, Scaletta DB, Ha Y, Hill DE, Aigner S, Yeo GW. Nat Struct Mol Biol. 2020 Oct;27(10):989-1000. doi: 10.1038/s41594-020-0477-6. Epub 2020 Aug 17. PubMed 32807991.
Backbone
  Vector backbone: E2.pEF5-DEST-FL-V5-MCP
  Backbone size w/o insert (bp): 7357
  Vector type: Mammalian Expression
Growth in bacteria
  Bacterial resistance: Ampicillin, 100 μg/mL
  Growth temperature: 37°C
  Growth strain: DH5alpha
  Copy number: High Copy
Gene/Insert
  Gene/Insert name: DDX11 (alt name: Accession: BC111733.1)
  Species: H. sapiens (human)
  Insert size (bp): 2721
  Mutation: none
  Entrez Gene: DDX11 (a.k.a. CHL1, CHLR1, KRG2, WABS)
  Promoter: EF-1a
  Tag / fusion protein: V5-MCP (C terminal on backbone)
  Cloning method: Gateway Cloning
  Sequencing primers: 5′ TAATACGACTCACTATAGGG; 3′ gctcgagtctagagggc
Resource information
  A portion of this plasmid was derived from a plasmid made by: DNASU Plasmid Repository Center for Personalized Diagnostics Biodesign Institute
Terms and licenses: Academic/Nonprofit Terms; Industry Terms: Not Available to Industry
How to cite: DDX11-1 was a gift from Eugene Yeo (Addgene plasmid # 155503 ; http://n2t.net/addgene:155503 ; RRID:Addgene_155503)
