>Addgene plasmid #155503 | DDX11-1 | depositor partial sequence | sequence record 300907 | Insert Sequence
ATGGCTAATGAAACACAGAAGGTTGGTGCCATCCATTTTCCTTTTCCCTTCACACCCTATTCCATCCAGG
AAGACTTCATGGCAGAGCTGTACCGGGTTTTGGAGGCTGGCAAGATTGGGATATTTGAGAGTCCAACTGG
CACTGGGAAGTCCTTAAGTCTTATTTGTGGGGCCCTCTCTTGGCTCCGTGACTTTGAACAGAAGAAGCGT
GAAGAAGAGGCACGACTCCTTGAAACTGGAACTGGCCCCTTACATGATGAGAAAGATGAATCCCTGTGTC
TGTCTTCTTCCTGCGAAGGGGCTGCAGGCACCCCGAGGCCTGCTGGAGAACCGGCCTGGGTTACTCAGTT
TGTGCAGAAGAAAGAAGAGAGGGACCTGGTGGACCGACTAAAGGCGGAGCAGGCCAGGAGGAAGCAGCGA
GAAGAACGCCTGCAGCAGCTGCAGCACAGGGTGCAGCTCAAGTATGCAGCCAAGCGCCTGAGGCAGGAAG
AAGAAGAAAGAGAGAATCTCCTCCGCCTCAGCAGGGAGATGCTAGAGACAGGCCCGGAGGCTGAGCGGCT
GGAGCAGCTGGAGTCTGGGGAGGAGGAGCTGGTCCTCGCCGAATACGAGAGTGATGAGGAGAAAAAGGTG
GCGAGCAGAGTGGATGAGGATGAGGATGACCTGGAGGAAGAACACATAACTAAGATTTATTACTGTAGTC
GGACACACTCCCAGCTGGCCCAGTTTGTGCATGAGGTGAAGAAGAGCCCCTTTGGCAAGGATGTTCGGCT
GGTCTCCCTTGGCTCCCGGCAGAACCTTTGTGTAAATGAAGACGTGAAAAGCCTAGGTTCTGTGCAGCTT
ATCAACGACCGCTGTGTGGACATGCAGAGAAGCAGGCACGAGAAGAAGAAAGGAGCTGAGGAGGAGAAGC
CAAAGAGGAGGAGGCAGGAGAAGCAGGCAGCCTGCCCCTTCTACAACCACGAGCAGATGGGCCTTCTCCG
GGATGAGGCCCTGGCAGAGGTGAAGGACATGGAGCAGCTGCTGGCCCTTGGGAAGGAGGCCCGGGCCTGT
CCCTATTACGGGAGCCGCCTTGCCATCCCTGCAGCCCAGCTGGTGGTGCTGCCCTATCAGATGCTGCTGC
ATGCGGCCACTCGGCAGGCCGCGGGCATCCGGCTGCAGGACCAGGTGGTGATCATCGACGAGGCGCACAA
CCTGATCGACACCATCACGGGCATGCACAGCGTGGAGGTCAGCGGCTCCCAGCTCTGCCAGGCCCATTCC
CAGCTGCTGCAGTACGTGGAGCGATACGGGAAGCGTTTGAAGGCCAAGAACCTGATGTACCTGAAGCAGA
TCCTGTATTTGCTGGAGAAATTCGTGGCTGTGCTAGGGGGGAACATTAAGCAAAATCCCAATACACAGAG
TCTGTCACAGACAGGGACGGAGCTGAAGACCATCAACGACTTTCTCTTCCAGAGCCAGATCGACAACATC
AACCTGTTCAAGGTGCAGCGATACTGTGAGAAGAGCATGATCAGCAGAAAGCTCTTTGGCTTCACTGAAC
GGTACGGAGCAGTGTTCTCATCCCGGGAGCAGCCCAAACTGGCTGGGTTTCAGCAATTCCTGCAGAGCCT
GCAGCCCAGGACGACTGAAGCACTTGCAGCCCCTGCAGACGAGAGTCAGGCCAGCGTCCCGCAACCAGCT
TCCCCACTGATGCACATCGAAGGCTTCCTGGCAGCTCTCACTACGGCCAACCAGGACGGCAGGGTCATCC
TGAGCCGCCAAGGCAGTCTCAGTCAGAGCACCCTGAAGTTTTTGCTCCTGAATCCAGCTGTGCACTTTGC
CCAAGTGGTGAAGGAATGCCGGGCAGTGGTCATTGCCGGGGGGACCATGCAGCCGGTGTCTGACTTCCGG
CAGCAGCTGCTGGCCTGTGCCGGGGTGGAAGCTGAGCGCGTGGTGGAGTTTTCCTGTGGTCACGTGATCC
CTCCAGACAACATCCTGCCCCTTGTCATCTGCATCGGGGTCTCCAACCAGCCGCTAGAATTCACGTTCCA
GAAAAGAGACCTGCCTCAGATGATGGACGAGGTGGGTCGCATCCTCTGTAACCTGTGCAGTGTGGTTTCT
GGAGGGGTGGTCTGTTTCTTCCCCTCCTACGAGTACCTGCGCCAGGTCCATGCCCACTGGGAGAAGGGTG
GCCTGCTGGGCCATCTGGCTGCCAGGAAGAAGATATTCCAGGAACCTAAGAGCGCACACCAGGTAGAGCA
GGTGCTGCTGGCGTATTCCAGGTGCATCCAGGCCTGTGGCCAGGAGAGAGGCCCCGTGACAGGGGCCCTG
CTCCTCTCTGTGGTTGGAGGAAAGATGAGTGAAGGGATCAACTTCTCTGACAACCTAGGCCGGTGTGTGG
TGATGGTGGGCATGCCCTTCCCCAACATCAGGTCTGCAGAGCTGCAGGAGAAGATGGCCTACTTGGATCA
AACCCTCCCCAGAGCCCCCGGCCAGGCACCCCCAGGGAAGGCTCTGGTGGAGAACCTGTGCATGAAGGCC
GTCAACCAGTCCATAGGCAGGGCCATCAGGCACCAGAAGGATTTTGCCAGCATAGTGCTCCTGGACCAGC
GATACGCCCGGCCCCCTGTCCTGGCCAAGCTGCCGGCCTGGATCCGAGCCCGCGTGGAGGTCAAAGCTAC
CTTTGGCCCCGCCATTGCTGCTGTGCAGAAGTTTCACCGGGAGAAGTCGGCCTCTTCCTGA
